>Addgene plasmid #14230 | pAG303GPD-ccdB-HA | depositor full sequence | sequence record 7893 | Author sequence
TCGCGCGTTTCGGTGATGACGGTGAAAACCTCTGACACATGCAGCTCCCGGAGACGGTCACAGCTTGTCT
GTAAGCGGATGCCGGGAGCAGACAAGCCCGTCAGGGCGCGTCAGCGGGTGTTGGCGGGTGTCGGGGCTGG
CTTAACTATGCGGCATCAGAGCAGATTGTACTGAGAGTGCACCATAATTCCGTTTTAAGAGCTTGGTGAG
CGCTAGGAGTCACTGCCAGGTATCGTTTGAACACGGCATTAGTCAGGGAAGTCATAACACAGTCCTTTCC
CGCAATTTTCTTTTTCTATTACTCTTGGCCTCCTCTAGTACACTCTATATTTTTTTATGCCTCGGTAATG
ATTTTCATTTTTTTTTTTCCACCTAGCGGATGACTCTTTTTTTTTCTTAGCGATTGGCATTATCACATAA
TGAATTATACATTATATAAAGTAATGTGATTTCTTCGAAGAATATACTAAAAAATGAGCAGGCAAGATAA
ACGAAGGCAAAGATGACAGAGCAGAAAGCCCTAGTAAAGCGTATTACAAATGAAACCAAGATTCAGATTG
CGATCTCTTTAAAGGGTGGTCCCCTAGCGATAGAGCACTCGATCTTCCCAGAAAAAGAGGCAGAAGCAGT
AGCAGAACAGGCCACACAATCGCAAGTGATTAACGTCCACACAGGTATAGGGTTTCTGGACCATATGATA
CATGCTCTGGCCAAGCATTCCGGCTGGTCGCTAATCGTTGAGTGCATTGGTGACTTACACATAGACGACC
ATCACACCACTGAAGACTGCGGGATTGCTCTCGGTCAAGCTTTTAAAGAGGCCCTACTGGCGCGTGGAGT
AAAAAGGTTTGGATCAGGATTTGCGCCTTTGGATGAGGCACTTTCCAGAGCGGTGGTAGATCTTTCGAAC
AGGCCGTACGCAGTTGTCGAACTTGGTTTGCAAAGGGAGAAAGTAGGAGATCTCTCTTGCGAGATGATCC
CGCATTTTCTTGAAAGCTTTGCAGAGGCTAGCAGAATTACCCTCCACGTTGATTGTCTGCGAGGCAAGAA
TGATCATCACCGTAGTGAGAGTGCGTTCAAGGCTCTTGCGGTTGCCATAAGAGAAGCCACCTCGCCCAAT
GGTACCAACGATGTTCCCTCCACCAAAGGTGTTCTTATGTAGTGACACCGATTATTTAAAGCTGCAGCAT
ACGATATATATACATGTGTATATATGTATACCTATGAATGTCAGTAAGTATGTATACGAACAGTATGATA
CTGAAGATGACAAGGTAATGCATCATTCTATACGTGTCATTCTGAACGAGGCGCGCTTTCCTTTTTTCTT
TTTGCTTTTTCTTTTTTTTTCTCTTGAACTCGACGGATCATATGCGGTGTGAAATACCGCACAGATGCGT
AAGGAGAAAATACCGCATCAGGAAATTGTAAACGTTAATATTTTGTTAAAATTCGCGTTAAATTTTTGTT
AAATCAGCTCATTTTTTAACCAATAGGCCGAAATCGGCAAAATCCCTTATAAATCAAAAGAATAGACCGA
GATAGGGT
[37 nt withheld, positions 1549-1585]
AAAGAACGTGGACTCCAACGTCAAAGG
[49 nt withheld, positions 1613-1661]
T
[91 nt withheld, positions 1663-1753]
G
[124 nt withheld, positions 1755-1878]
CGCGCCATTCGCCATTCAGGCTGCGCAACTGTTGGGAAGGGCGATCGGTGCGGGCCTCTTCGCTATTACG
CCAGCTGGCGAAGGGGGGATGTGCTGCAAGGCGATTAAGTTGGGTAACGCCAGGGTTTTCCCAGTCACGA
CGTTGTAAAACGACGGCCAGTGAATTGTAATACGACTCACTATAGGGCGAATTGGAGCTCTTCGAGTTTA
TCATTATCAATACTCGCCATTTCAAAGAATACGTAAATAATTAATAGTAGTGATTTTCCTAACTTTATTT
AGTCAAAAAATTAGCCTTTTAATTCTGCTGTAACCCGTACATGCCCAAAATAGGGGGCGGGTTACACAGA
ATATATAACACCGAAGGTGCCTGGGTGAACAGGTTTATTCCTGGCATCCACTAAATATAATGGAGCCCGC
TTTTTAAGCTGGCATCCAGAAAAAAAAAGAATCCCAGCACCAAAATATTGTTTTCTTCACCAACCATCAG
TTCATAGGTCCATTCTCTTAGCGCAACTACAGAGAACAGGGGCACAAACAGGCAAAAAACGGGCACAACC
TCAATGGAGTGATGCAACCTGCCTGGAGTAAATGATGACACAAGGCAATTGACCCACGCATGTATCTATC
TCATTTTCTTACACCTTCTATTACCTTCTGCTCTCTCTGATTTGGAAAAAGCTGAAAAAAAAGGTTGAAA
CCAGTTCCCTGAAATTATTCCCCTACTTGACTAATAAGTATATAAAGACGGTAGGTATTGATTGTAATTC
TGTAAATCTATTTCTTAAACTTCTTAAATTCTACTTTTATAGTTAGTCTTTTTTTTAGTTTTAAAACACC
AGAACTTAGTTTCGACGGATTCTAGAACTAGTGGATCCCCCATCACAAGTTTGTACAAAAAAGCTGAACG
AGAAACGTAAAATGATATAAATATCAATATATTAAATTAGATTTTGCATAAAAAACAGACTACATAATAC
TGTAAAACACAACATATCCAGTCACTATGGCGGCCGCATTAGGCACCCCAGGCTTTACACTTTATGCTTC
CGGCTCGTATAATGTGTGGATTTTGAGTTAGGATCCGTCGAGATTTTCAGGAGCTAAGGAAGCTAAAATG
GAGAAAAAAATCACTGGATATACCACCGTTGATATATCCCAATGGCATCGTAAAGAACATTTTGAGGCAT
TTCAGTCAGTTGCTCAATGTACCTATAACCAGACCGTTCAGCTGGATATTACGGCCTTTTTAAAGACCGT
AAAGAAAAATAAGCACAAGTTTTATCCGGCCTTTATTCACATTCTTGCCCGCCTGATGAATGCTCATCCG
GAATTCCGTATGGCAATGAAAGACGGTGAGCTGGTGATATGGGATAGTGTTCACCCTTGTTACACCGTTT
TCCATGAGCAAACTGAAACGTTTTCATCGCTCTGGAGTGAATACCACGACGATTTCCGGCAGTTTCTACA
CATATATTCGCAAGATGTGGCGTGTTACGGTGAAAACCTGGCCTATTTCCCTAAAGGGTTTATTGAGAAT
ATGTTTTTCGTCTCAGCCAATCCCTGGGTGAGTTTCACCAGTTTTGATTTAAACGTGGCCAATATGGACA
ACTTCTTCGCCCCCGTTTTCACCATGGGCAAATATTATACGCAAGGCGACAAGGTGCTGATGCCGCTGGC
GATTCAGGTTCATCATGCCGTCTGTGATGGCTTCCATGTCGGCAGAATGCTTAATGAATTACAACAGTAC
TGCGATGAGTGGCAGGGCGGGGCGTAAACGCCGCGTGGATCCGGCTTACTAAAAGCCAGATAACAGTATG
CGTATTTGCGCGCTGATTTTTGCGGTATAAGAATATATACTGATATGTATACCCGAAGTATGTCAAAAAG
AGGTATGCTATGAAGCAGCGTATTACAGTGACAGTTGACAGCGACAGCTATCAGTTGCTCAAGGCATATA
TGATGTCAATATCTCCGGTCTGGTAAGCACAACCATGCAGAATGAAGCCCGTCGTCTGCGTGCCGAACGC
TGGAAAGCGGAAAATCAGGAAGGGATGGCTGAGGTCGCCCGGTTTATTGAAATGAACGGCTCTTTTGCTG
ACGAGAACAGGGGCTGGTGAAATGCAGTTTAAGGTTTACACCTATAAAAGAGAGAGCCGTTATCGTCTGT
TTGTGGATGTACAGAGTGATATTATTGACACGCCCGGGCGACGGATGGTGATCCCCCTGGCCAGTGCACG
TCTGCTGTCAGATAAAGTCTCCCGTGAACTTTACCCGGTGGTGCATATCGGGGATGAAAGCTGGCGCATG
ATGACCACCGATATGGCCAGTGTGCCGGTCTCCGTTATCGGGGAAGAAGTGGCTGATCTCAGCCACCGCG
AAAATGACATCAAAAACGCCATTAACCTGATGTTCTGGGGAATATAAATGTCAGGCTCCCTTATACACAG
CCAGTCTGCAGGTCGACCATAGTGACTGGATATGTTGTGTTTTACAGTATTATGTAGTCTGTTTTTTATG
CAAAATCTAATTTAATATATTGATATTTATATCATTTTACGTTTCTCGTTCAGCTTTCTTGTACAAAGTG
GTGATGGGCTGCAGGAATTCGATATCAAGCTTAGGTGGAATGTACCCATACGATGTTCCTGACTATGCGG
GCTATCCCTATGACGTCCCGGACTATGCAGGATCCTATCCATATGACGTTCCAGATTACGCTGCTCAGTG
CTAACTCGAGTCATGTAATTAGTTATGTCACGCTTACATTCACGCCCTCCCCCCACATCCGCTCTAACCG
AAAAGGAAGGAGTTAGACAACCTGAAGTCTAGGTCCCTATTTATTTTTTTATAGTTATGTTAGTATTAAG
AACGTTATTTATATTTCAAATTTTTCTTTTTTTTCTGTACAGACGCGTGTACGCATGTAACATTATACTG
AAAACCTTGCTTGAGAAGGTTTTGGGACGCTCGAAGGCTTTAATTTGCGGCCGGTACCCAGCTTTTGTTC
CCTTTAGTGAGGGTTAATTCCGAGCTTGGCGTAATCATGGTCATAGCTGTTTCCTGTGTGAAATTGTTAT
CCGCTCACAATTCCACACAACATAGGAGCCGGAAGCATAAAGTGTAAAGCCTGGGGTGCCTAATGAGTGA
GGTAACTCACATTAATTGCGTTGCGCTCACTGCCCGCTTTCCAGTCGGGAAACCTGTCGTGCCAGCTGCA
TTAATGAATCGGCCAACGCGCGGGGAGAGGCGGTTTGCGTATTGGGCGCTCTTCCGCTTCCTCGCTCACT
GACTCGCTGCGCTCGGTCGTTCGGCTGCGGCGAGCGGTATCAGCTCACTCAAAGGCGGTAATACGGTTAT
CCACAGAATCAGGGGATAACGCAGGAAAGAACATGTGAGCAAAAGGCCAGCAAAAGGCCAGGAACCGTAA
AAAGGCCGCGTTGCTGGCGTTTTTCCATAGGCTCGGCCCCCCTGACGAGCATCACAAAAATCGACGCTCA
AGTCAGAGGTGGCGAAACCCGACAGGACTATAAAGATACCAGGCGTTCCCCCCTGGAAGCTCCCTCGTGC
GCTCTCCTGTTCCGACCCTGCCGCTTACCGGATACCTGTCCGCCTTTCTCCCTTCGGGAAGCGTGGCGCT
TTCTCAATGCTCACGCTGTAGGTATCTCAGTTCGGTGTAGGTCGTTCGCTCCAAGCTGGGCTGTGTGCAC
GAACCCCCCGTTCAGCCCGACCGCTGCGCCTTATCCGGTAACTATCGTCTTGAGTCCAACCCGGTAAGAC
ACGACTTATCGCCACTGGCAGCAGCCACTGGTAACAGGATTAGCAGAGCGAGGTATGTAGGCGGTGCTAC
AGAGTTCTTGAAGTGGTGGCCTAACTACGGCTACACTAGAAGGACAGTATTTGGTATCTGCGCTCTGCTG
AAGCCAGTTACCTTCGGAAAAAGAGTTGGTAGCTCTTGATCCGGCAAACAAACCACCGCTGGTAGCGGTG
GTTTTTTTGTTTGCAAGCAGCAGATTACGCGCAGAAAAAAAGGATCTCAAGAAGATCCTTTGATCTTTTC
TACGGGGTCTGACGCTCAGTGGAACGAAAACTCACGTTAAGGGATTTTGGTCATGAGATTATCAAAAAGG
ATCTTCACCTAGATCCTTTTAAATTAAAAATGAAGTTTTAAATCAATCTAAAGTATATATGAGTAAACTT
GGTCTGACAGTTACCAATGCTTAATCAGTGAGGCACCTATCTCAGCGATCTGTCTATTTCGTTCATCCAT
AGTTGCCTGACTGCCCGTCGTGTAGATAACTACGATACGGGAGGGCTTACCATCTGGCCCCAGTGCTGCA
ATGATACCGCGAGACCCACGCTCACCGGCTCCAGATTTATCAGCAATAAACCAGCCAGCCGGAAGGGCCG
AGCGCAGAAGTGGTCCTGCAACTTTATCCGCCTCCATCCAGTCTATTAATTGTTGCCGGGAAGCTAGAGT
AAGTAGTTCGCCAGTTAATAGTTTGCGCAACGTTGTTGCCATTGCTACAGGCATCGTGGTGTCACGCTCG
TCGTTTGGTATGGCTTCATTCAGCTCCGGTTCCCAACGATCAAGGCGAGTTACATGATCCCCCATGTTGT
GAAAAAAAGCGGTTAGCTCCTTCGGTCCTCCGATCGTTGTCAGAAGTAAGTTGGCCGCAGTGTTATCACT
CATGGTTATGGCAGCACTGCATAATTCTCTTACTGTCATGCCATCCGTAAGATGCTTTTCTGTGACTGGT
GAGTACTCAACCAAGTCATTCTGAGAATAGTGTATGCGGCGACCGAGTTGCTCTTGCCCGGCGTCAATAC
GGGATAATACCGCGCCACATAGCAGAACTTTAAAAGTGCTCATCATTGGAAAACGTTCTTCGGGGCGAAA
ACTCTCAAGGATCTTACCGCTGTTGAGATCCAGTTCGATGTAACCCACTCGTGCACCCAACTGATCTTCA
GCATCTTTTACTTTCACCAGCGTTTCTGGGTGAGCAAAAACAGGAAGGCAAAATGCCGCAAAAAAGGGAA
TAAGGGCGACACGGAAATGTTGAATACTCATACTCTTCCTTTTTCAATATTATTGAAGCATTTATCAGGG
TTATTGTCTCATGAGCGGATACATATTTGAATGTATTTAGAAAAATAAACAAATAGGGGTTCCGCGCACA
TTTCCCCGAAAAGTGCCACCTGACGTCTTATTATCATGACATTAACCTATAAAAATAGGCGTATCACGAG
GCCCTTTCGTC
Features (pLannotate 1.2.2; 30 found; start..end, strand, type, name):
    137..186     +  misc_feature   bom (fragment): basis of mobility region from pBR322
    191..265     -  CDS            MRM1 (fragment): MRM1_YEAST - Also known as PET56 From Saccharomyces cerevisiae (strain ATCC 204508 / S288c) (Baker's yeast).
    315..502     +  promoter       HIS3 promoter: S. cerevisiae HIS3
    503..1162    +  CDS            HIS3: imidazoleglycerol-phosphate dehydratase, required for histidine biosynthesis; S. cerevisiae HIS3; yeast auxotrophic marker
   1119..1412    +  CDS            YO201_YEAST (fragment): Protein uncertain: Swiss-Prot protein existence level 5. From Saccharomyces cerevisiae (strain ATCC 204508 / S288c) (Baker's yeast).
   1369..1422    +  misc_feature   bom (fragment): basis of mobility region from pBR322
   1423..1878    -  rep_origin     f1 ori (sequence partly withheld): f1 bacteriophage origin of replication; arrow indicates direction of (+) strand synthesis
   1886..2043    -  CDS            lacZα (fragment): LacZα fragment of β-galactosidase; lacZ fragment
   2046..2064    +  promoter       T7 promoter: promoter for bacteriophage T7 RNA polymerase
   2089..2733    +  promoter       GAP promoter: S. cerevisiae TDH3; promoter for glyceraldehyde-3-phosphate dehydrogenase
   2739..2759    +  misc_feature   MCS (fragment): pBluescript multiple cloning site
   2763..2887    +  protein_bind   attR1: mutant version of attR; recombination site for the Gateway® LR reaction LR Clonase™
   2912..2942    +  promoter       lac UV5 promoter: E. coli lac promoter with an "up" mutation
   2966..2995    +  promoter       cat promoter (fragment): promoter of the E. coli cat gene encoding chloramphenicol acetyltransferase
   2996..3655    +  CDS            CmR: chloramphenicol acetyltransferase; cat; confers resistance to chloramphenicol
   3837..3995    +  CDS            ccdA (fragment): CCDA_ECO57 - Also known as H, letA. Experimental evidence at protein level: Swiss-Prot protein existence level 1. Antitoxin component of a type II toxin-antitoxin (TA) system which inhibits the post-segregational killing (PSK) of plasmid-free cells, also referred to as a plasmid addiction system. Binds to and blocks the activity of CcdB; will also remove bound CcdB protein from the CcdB-GyrA complex by forming a CcdA-CcdB complex, a process termed rejuvenation. Functions as a transcriptional corepressor for the ccdAB operon, repression also requires CcdB (By similarity). From Escherichia coli
   4000..4302    +  CDS            ccdB: CCDB_ECOLI - Also known as G, letB, letD. Experimental evidence at protein level: Swiss-Prot protein existence level 1. Toxic component of a type II toxin-antitoxin (TA) system, functioning in plasmid maintainence. Responsible for the post- segregational killing (PSK) of plasmid-free cells, also referred to as a plasmid addiction system. Half-life of over 2 hours. Cell killing by CcdB is accompanied by filamentation, defects in chromosome and plasmid segregation, defects in cell division, formation of anucleate cells, decreased DNA synthesis and plasmid loss. Interferes with the activity of DN
   4346..4470    -  protein_bind   attR2: mutant version of attR; recombination site for the Gateway® LR reaction LR Clonase™
   4474..4501    +  misc_feature   MCS (fragment): pBluescript multiple cloning site
   4511..4600    +  CDS            3xHA: three tandem HA epitope tags
   4619..4866    +  terminator     CYC1 terminator: S. cerevisiae CYC1; transcription terminator for CYC1
   4889..4907    -  promoter       T3 promoter: promoter for bacteriophage T3 RNA polymerase
   4952..4968    -  protein_bind   lac operator: The lac repressor binds to the lac operator to inhibit transcription in E. coli. This inhibition can be relieved by adding lactose or isopropyl-β-D-thiogalactopyranoside (IPTG). lac repressor encoded by lacI
   4976..5006    -  promoter       lac promoter: promoter for the E. coli lac operon
   5021..5042    -  protein_bind   CAP binding site: CAP binding activates transcription in the presence of cAMP. E. coli catabolite activator protein
   5055..5147    -  CDS            lacI (fragment): lac repressor; lacI; The lac repressor binds to the lac operator to inhibit transcription in E. coli. This inhibition can be relieved by adding lactose or isopropyl-β-D-thiogalactopyranoside (IPTG).
   5330..5918    -  rep_origin     ori: high-copy-number ColE1/pMB1/pBR322/pUC origin of replication
   6089..6949    -  CDS            AmpR: β-lactamase; bla; confers resistance to ampicillin, carbenicillin, and related antibiotics
   6950..7054    -  promoter       AmpR promoter: bla
   7139..35      +  CDS            rop (fragment) (across the origin): Rop protein, which maintains plasmids at low copy number; rop
