[The description below was written by a language model from this plasmid's Addgene catalogue record and pLannotate feature annotations shown in this document.]
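Description:
pAG303GPD-ccdB-HA is an empty Gateway destination vector for constitutive protein expression in Saccharomyces cerevisiae, built on the pRS303 backbone. It is an integrating plasmid: no yeast replication origin or centromere is annotated, so stable maintenance in yeast depends on insertion into the genome, with transformants selected through the HIS3 auxotrophic marker carried under its own promoter. In E. coli it replicates from a high-copy ColE1/pUC-type origin and also carries an f1 phage origin. Bacterial selection uses ampicillin (AmpR on the backbone) together with chloramphenicol (CmR within the Gateway cassette). Because the cassette encodes the CcdB gyrase toxin, the unrecombined vector must be propagated in a ccdB-tolerant strain.

The expression unit consists of the strong constitutive GPD (TDH3/GAP) promoter, followed by an attR1–CmR–ccdB–attR2 cassette, a 3xHA epitope tag, and flanking T7 and T3 promoters inherited from the pBluescript-derived polylinker. In an LR recombination reaction with an entry clone, the region between the attR sites is replaced by the gene of interest. Loss of ccdB provides counter-selection against unrecombined vector in standard strains. An open reading frame transferred without a stop codon and in the correct frame is expressed as a C-terminal 3xHA fusion, useful for immunodetection or immunoprecipitation.

One discrepancy should be noted. The depositor comments state that the plasmid lacks the CYC1 terminator, with unknown effect on expression, whereas the feature table annotates a CYC1 terminator downstream of the tag. The supplied sequence is described as a reference only and may not match the physical plasmid. The vector belongs to a suite of Gateway vectors designed for high-throughput genetic analysis in yeast.
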