Addgene plasmid #14230: pAG303GPD-ccdB-HA
Purpose: (Empty Backbone)
Depositing lab: Susan Lindquist. Depositing organization: Whitehead Institute for Biomedical Research. Publication: A suite of Gateway cloning vectors for high-throughput genetic analysis in Saccharomyces cerevisiae. Alberti S, Gitler AD, Lindquist S. Yeast. 2007 Oct . 24(10):913-9. 10.1002/yea.1502 PubMed 17583893.
Backbone
  Vector backbone: pRS303
  Vector type: Yeast Expression ; Gateway Destination
  Selectable markers: HIS3
Growth in bacteria
  Bacterial resistance: Chloramphenicol and Ampicillin, 25 & 100 μg/mL
  Growth temperature: 37°C
  Growth strain: ccdB Survival
  Growth instructions: DB3.1, ccdB Survival
  Copy number: Unknown
Gene/Insert
  Gene/Insert name: None
  Tag / fusion protein: 3HA (C terminal on backbone)
  Cloning method: Gateway Cloning
  Sequencing primers: 5′ GPDPro_F
Terms and licenses: Academic/Nonprofit Terms; Industry Terms: Not Available to Industry
Depositor comments: Type of plasmid: integrating. This plasmid contains the Gateway technology from Invitrogen; Invitrogen requires purchasing of Gateway Clonase for carrying out the Gateway recombinational cloning reaction http://www.invitrogen.com Please note that this plasmid is missing the Cyc1 terminator. It is unknown how this will affect gene expression. Please note that the full plasmid sequence is provided as a reference only, and may not match the exact sequence of the plasmid.
How to cite: pAG303GPD-ccdB-HA was a gift from Susan Lindquist (Addgene plasmid # 14230 ; http://n2t.net/addgene:14230 ; RRID:Addgene_14230)
