>Addgene plasmid #14230 | pAG303GPD-ccdB-HA | addgene partial sequence | sequence record 127209 | GW-3 5'-GCATGATGACCACCGATATG-3'
GTGGCTGATCTCAGCCACCGCGAAAATGACATCAAAAACGCCATTAACCTGATGTTCTGGGGAATATAAA
TGTCAGGCTCCCTTATACACAGCCAGTCTGCAGGTCGACCATAGTGACTGGATATGTTGTGTTTTACAGT
ATTATGTAGTCTGTTTTTTATGCAAAATCTAATTTAATATATTGATATTTATATCATTTTACGTTTCTCG
TTCAGCTTTCTTGTACAAAGTGGTGATGGGCTGCAGGAATTCGATATCAAGCTTAGGTGGAATGTACCCA
TACGATGTTCCTGACTATGCGGGCTATCCCTATGACGTCCCGGACTATGCAGGATCCTATCCATATGACG
TTCCAGATTACGCTGCTCAGTGCTAACTCGAGGGGGGGCCCGGTACCAGCTTTTGTTCCCTTTAGTGAGG
GTTAATTTCGAGCTTGGCGTAATCATGGTCATAGCTGTTTCCTGTGTGAAATTGTTATCCGCTCACAATT
CCACACAACATACGAGCCGGAAGCATAAAGTGTAAAGCCTGGGGTGCCTAATGAGTGAGCTAACTCACAT
TAATTGCGTTGCGCTCACTGCCCGCTTTCCAGTCGGGAAACCTGTCGTGCCAGCTGCATTAATGAATCGG
CCAACGCGCGGGGAGAGGCGGTTTGCGTATTGGGCGCTCTTCCGCTTCCTCGCTCACTGACTCGCTGCGC
TCGGTCGTTCGGCTGCGGCGAGCGGTATCAGCTCACTCAAAGGCGGTAATACGGTTATCCACAGAATCAG
G
